Addgene plasmid #29219: pEMS1423
Purpose: Expression of the reporter gene under the control of the MiniPromoter in this plasmid has not been tested
Depositing lab: Elizabeth Simpson. Depositing organization: University of British Columbia. Publication: A regulatory toolbox of MiniPromoters to drive selective expression in the brain. Portales-Casamar E, Swanson DJ, Liu L, de Leeuw CN, Banks KG, Ho Sui SJ, Fulton DL, Ali J, Amirabbasi M, Arenillas DJ, Babyak N, Black SF, Bonaguro RJ, Brauer E, Candido TR, Castellarin M, Chen J, Chen Y, Cheng JC, Chopra V, Docking TR, Dreolini L, D'Souza CA, Flynn EK, Glenn R, Hatakka K, Hearty TG, Imanian B, Jiang S, Khorasan-zadeh S, Komljenovic I, Laprise S, Liao NY, Lim JS, Lithwick S, Liu F, Liu J, Lu M, McConechy M, McLeod AJ, Milisavljevic M, Mis J, O'Connor K, Palma B, Palmquist DL, Schmouth JF, Swanson MI, Tam B, Ticoll A, Turner JL, Varhol R, Vermeulen J, Watkins RF, Wilson G, Wong BK, Wong SH, Wong TY, Yang GS, Ypsilanti AR, Jones SJ, Holt RA, Goldowitz D, Wasserman WW, Simpson EM. Proc Natl Acad Sci U S A. 2010 Sep 21. 107(38):16589-94. 10.1073/pnas.1009158107 PubMed 20807748.
Backbone
  Vector backbone: pEMS1306
  Backbone size w/o insert (bp): 16454
  Vector type: Pleiades Promoter Project [sic, Pleaides Plieades]
Growth in bacteria
  Bacterial resistance: Ampicillin, 100 μg/mL
  Growth temperature: 37°C
  Growth strain: DH5alpha
  Growth instructions: DH10B
  Copy number: High Copy
Gene/Insert
  Gene/Insert name: Ple154 (alt names: PCP2; Purkinje cell protein 2)
  Species: H. sapiens (human)
  Insert size (bp): 986
  Entrez Gene: PCP2 (a.k.a. GPSM4, PCD5)
  Tag / fusion protein: EGFP-NLS (C terminal on backbone)
  Cloning method: Restriction Enzyme; 5′ cloning site SacI (unknown if destroyed); 3′ cloning site MluI (unknown if destroyed)
  Sequencing primers: 5′ Unknown
Terms and licenses: Academic/Nonprofit Terms; Industry Terms: Not Available to Industry
How to cite: pEMS1423 was a gift from Elizabeth Simpson (Addgene plasmid # 29219 ; http://n2t.net/addgene:29219 ; RRID:Addgene_29219)
