[The description below was written by a language model from this plasmid's Addgene catalogue record.]
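Description:
pEMS1423 is a plasmid from the Pleiades Promoter Project, a collection of compact human regulatory elements ("MiniPromoters") designed to drive selective expression in defined brain regions and cell types. It is built on the large pEMS1306 backbone (about 16.5 kb without insert), is maintained in E. coli as a high-copy plasmid, and is selected with ampicillin. The record provides no feature table, so the origin of replication and the other elements that account for the considerable size of the backbone are not documented here.

The insert is Ple154, a 986 bp MiniPromoter derived from the human PCP2 gene (Purkinje cell protein 2, also known as GPSM4 or PCD5), cloned by restriction digestion between SacI and MluI sites; whether those sites survived cloning is not recorded. Rather than encoding a protein, this insert is a regulatory sequence placed upstream of a reporter carried by the backbone, EGFP fused to a nuclear localisation signal. The NLS concentrates the fluorescence in the nucleus, which generally makes individual expressing cells easier to identify and count in dense tissue. Since PCP2 is named for its association with Purkinje cells, the design presumably aims at reporter expression in that cerebellar population, but the record says explicitly that expression of the reporter under this MiniPromoter has not been tested. The plasmid is therefore best regarded as an unvalidated candidate promoter-reporter construct. The intended delivery route and host system are not given in the catalogue fields.
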