>Addgene plasmid #29219 | pEMS1423 | addgene partial sequence | sequence record 39602 | EGFP-N 5'-CGTCGCCGTCCAGCTCGACCAG-3'
ACCATGGTGGCGGAAGTTCCTATACCTTTTGAAGAATAGGAACTTCGGCGCGCCACGCGTTGGACTCCAG
TCACTTTTCTGCTGGCCTCTGCCCCGGCCCAGTGCCAGAGAGGGCCTTTTAAACGTCCAGGACGTGGGGG
TGTGGATTCCCCCCATCCCCAAATCCCCAGCTCATGCCCCATCTGCTCCCACCCAAGCTTAAGCCCCATA
AAGATCATCCAGATAATTGTTTGCCCACAACGATGCTGGATCTGGCATGGTGGGTAGGGGGCAGGGCGAC
CTGAGCTTGGACCTCGCTGTGCCCAGCAGCAATGACTGGACCCCAGGGACTCTCAGGTGTGATGTCACAA
AAGGCCTGAGCAGCATCCCCACAGTTGGAGAAGGGAGGCCAACAGTGTAGGGTGGTAGCTGGCTTAGGGA
GGACTTGCAGGTGTCCCCACCCAGCCACCCAGGTTCCCCCACTGGCTCCTGAAAGGGCAGCTGCCACCTG
CAGTCGGTACAGAAAAAGGAGGTTGGAGTCAAAGGCCCCTTCCCTCCCTCCCTCTCTGCACCTGCCTCAG
ACACCACCGGCCACCCTAGCTCCAGCTCTGTCTCCTTGGCAGCAAGTCAAGGGGTCTCCCAGCCACCCTT
CCTTCAACTCACTGTCCCTGGAGCCTGGT
