>Addgene plasmid #29219 | pEMS1423 | addgene partial sequence | sequence record 39756 | pEMS1307-fwd 5'-ccgcacgtctaagaaaccat-3'
AAAATAGGCGTATCACGAGGCCCTTTCGTCTTCAAGAATTAATTCCGATCATATTCAATAACCCTTAATG
AATTCGAGCTCGGACACTTCATTGGCATAGAGGGAGAGAGTGTGAACTTGGCCTTTTGTGGAACAGAGGA
GGCTCGGGCAGAGGTGGTGATAGTGCAGCCCATTCATTCTGAGATGAAACTTCCACTGGTTTCCGTAAAG
GCGTCTTGGGGAGGGAAGGGAAGGGGATGGGGACCTCCCAGTGGTATCCCCTGCTTGGGCACTGAGGGAA
AGCCACAGTGGCTCGGGGGAAAAGGCAGGGACGTCCTCTCCCCGCCTGCCTCTGTCCCCAGGGAGTCTCG
CCTCCTGTTCCCACCTGGGGCTAGGGTGATAGAGGAGAGGAGATAGCTCAACCTGGCATTTAGGTGGTGT
GGGAACAGGAGACCCCAGACTTTCTTGTTTTGGGGTCTGGGGCAGGCAACCAGGCTCCAGGGACAGTGAG
TTGAAGGAAGGGTGGCTGGGAGACCCCTTGACTTGCTGCCAAGGAGACAGAGCTGGAGCTAGGGTGGCCG
GTGGTGTCTGAGGCAGGTGCAGAGAGGGAGGGAGGGAAGGGGCCTTTGACTCCAA
